>Addgene plasmid #148555 | pnEA-NpM-HsGIGYF1_33-103-E44AE45FQ87A_AE | depositor full sequence | sequence record 291003 | Full Sequence
TTCTTGAAGACGAAAGGGCCTCGTGATACGCCTATTTTTATAGGTTAATGTCATGATAATAATGGTTTCT
TAGACGTCAGGTGGCACTTTTCGGGGAAATGTGCGCGGAACCCCTATTTGTTTATTTTTCTAAATACATT
CAAATATGTATCCGCTCATGAGACAATAACCCTGATAAATGCTTCAATAATATTGAAAAAGGAAGAGTAT
GAGTATTCAACATTTCCGTGTCGCCCTTATTCCCTTTTTTGCGGCATTTTGCCTTCCTGTTTTTGCTCAC
CCAGAAACGCTGGTGAAAGTAAAAGATGCTGAAGATCAGTTGGGTGCACGAGTGGGTTACATCGAACTGG
ATCTCAACAGCGGTAAGATCCTTGAGAGTTTTCGCCCCGAAGAACGTTTTCCAATGATGAGCACTTTTAA
AGTTCTGCTATGTGGCGCGGTATTATCCCGTGTTGACGCCGGGCAAGAGCAACTCGGTCGCCGCATACAC
TATTCTCAGAATGACTTGGTTGAGTACTCACCAGTCACAGAAAAGCATCTTACGGATGGCATGACAGTAA
GAGAATTATGCAGTGCTGCCATAACCATGAGTGATAACACTGCGGCCAACTTACTTCTGACAACGATCGG
AGGACCGAAGGAGCTAACCGCTTTTTTGCACAACATGGGGGATCATGTAACTCGCCTTGATCGTTGGGAA
CCGGAGCTGAATGAAGCCATACCAAACGACGAGCGTGACACCACGATGCCTGCAGCAATGGCAACAACGT
TGCGCAAACTATTAACTGGCGAACTACTTACTCTAGCTTCCCGGCAACAATTAATAGACTGGATGGAGGC
GGATAAAGTTGCAGGACCACTTCTGCGCTCGGCCCTTCCGGCTGGCTGGTTTATTGCTGATAAATCTGGA
GCCGGTGAGCGTGGGTCTCGCGGTATCATTGCAGCACTGGGGCCAGATGGTAAGCCCTCCCGTATCGTAG
TTATCTACACGACGGGGAGTCAGGCAACTATGGATGAACGAAATAGACAGATCGCTGAGATAGGTGCCTC
ACTGATTAAGCATTGGTAACTGTCAGACCAAGTTTACTCATATATACTTTAGATTGATTTAAAACTTCAT
TTTTAATTTAAAAGGATCTAGGTGAAGATCCTTTTTGATAATCTCATGACCAAAATCCCTTAACGTGAGT
TTTCGTTCCACTGAGCGTCAGACCCCGTAGAAAAGATCAAAGGATCTTCTTGAGATCCTTTTTTTCTGCG
CGTAATCTGCTGCTTGCAAACAAAAAAACCACCGCTACCAGCGGTGGTTTGTTTGCCGGATCAAGAGCTA
CCAACTCTTTTTCCGAAGGTAACTGGCTTCAGCAGAGCGCAGATACCAAATACTGTCCTTCTAGTGTAGC
CGTAGTTAGGCCACCACTTCAAGAACTCTGTAGCACCGCCTACATACCTCGCTCTGCTAATCCTGTTACC
AGTGGCTGCTGCCAGTGGCGATAAGTCGTGTCTTACCGGGTTGGACTCAAGACGATAGTTACCGGATAAG
GCGCAGCGGTCGGGCTGAACGGGGGGTTCGTGCACACAGCCCAGCTTGGAGCGAACGACCTACACCGAAC
TGAGATACCTACAGCGTGAGCTATGAGAAAGCGCCACGCTTCCCGAAGGGAGAAAGGCGGACAGGTATCC
GGTAAGCGGCAGGGTCGGAACAGGAGAGCGCACGAGGGAGCTTCCAGGGGGAAACGCCTGGTATCTTTAT
AGTCCTGTCGGGTTTCGCCACCTCTGACTTGAGCGTCGATTTTTGTGATGCTCGTCAGGGGGGCGGAGCC
TATGGAAAAACGCCAGCAACGCGGCCTTTTTACGGTTCCTGGCCTTTTGCTGGCCTTTTGCTCACATGTT
CTTTCCTGCGTTATCCCCTGATTCTGTGGATAACCGTATTACCGCCTTTGAGTGAGCTGATACCGCTCGC
CGCAGCCGAACGACCGAGCGCAGCGAGTCAGTGAGCGAGGAAGCGGAAGAGCGCCTGATGCGGTATTTTC
TCCTTACGCATCTGTGCGGTATTTCACACCGCATATATGGTGCACTCTCAGTACAATCTGCTCTGATGCC
GCATAGTTAAGCCAGTATACACTCCGCTATCGCTACGTGACTGGGTCATGGCTGCGCCCCGACACCCGCC
AACACCCGCTGACGCGCCCTGACGGGCTTGTCTGCTCCCGGCATCCGCTTACAGACAAGCTGTGACCGTC
TCCGGGAGCTGCATGTGTCAGAGGTTTTCACCGTCATCACCGAAACGCGCGAGGCAGCTGCGGTAAAGCT
CATCAGCGTGGTCGTGAAGCGATTCACAGATGTCTGCCTGTTCATCCGCGTCCAGCTCGTTGAGTTTCTC
CAGAAGCGTTAATGTCTGGCTTCTGATAAAGCGGGCCATGTTAAGGGCGGTTTTTTCCTGTTTGGTCACT
GATGCCTCCGTGTAAGGGGGATTTCTGTTCATGGGGGTAATGATACCGATGAAACGAGAGAGGATGCTCA
CGATACGGGTTACTGATGATGAACATGCCCGGTTACTGGAACGTTGTGAGGGTAAACAACTGGCGGTATG
GATGCGGCGGGACCAGAGAAAAATCACTCAGGGTCAATGCCAGCGCTTCGTTAATACAGATGTAGGTGTT
CCACAGGGTAGCCAGCAGCATCCTGCGATGCAGATCCGGAACATAATGGTGCAGGGCGCTGACTTCCGCG
TTTCCAGACTTTACGAAACACGGAAACCGAAGACCATTCATGTTGTTGCTCAGGTCGCAGACGTTTTGCA
GCAGCAGTCGCTTCACGTTCGCTCGCGTATCGGTGATTCATTCTGCTAACCAGTAAGGCAACCCCGCCAG
CCTAGCCGGGTCCTCAACGACAGGAGCACGATCATGCGCACCCGTGGCCAGGACCCAACGCTGCCCGAGA
TGCGCCGCGTGCGGCTGCTGGAGATGGCGGACGCGATGGATATGTTCTGCCAAGGGTTGGTTTGCGCATT
CACAGTTCTCCGCAAGAATTGATTGGCTCCAATTCTTGGAGTGGTGAATCCGTTAGCGAGGTGCCGCCGG
CTTCCATTCAGGTCGAGGTGGCCCGGCTCCATGCACCGCGACGCAACGCGGGGAGGCAGACAAGGTATAG
GGCGGCGCCTACAATCCATGCCAACCCGTTCCATGTGCTCGCCGAGGCGGCATAAATCGCCGTGACGATC
AGCGGTCCAGTGATCGAAGTTAGGCTGGTAAGAGCCGCGAGCGATCCTTGAAGCTGTCCCTGATGGTCGT
CATCTACCTGCCTGGACAGCATGGCCTGCAACGCGGGCATCCCGATGCCGCCGGAAGCGAGAAGAATCAT
AATGGGGAAGGCCATCCAGCCTCGCGTCGCGAACGCCAGCAAGACGTAGCCCAGCGCGTCGGCCGCCATG
CCGGCGATAATGGCCTGCTTCTCGCCGAAACGTTTGGTGGCGGGACCAGTGACGAAGGCTTGAGCGAGGG
CGTGCAAGATTCCGAATACCGCAAGCGACAGGCCGATCATCGTCGCGCTCCAGCGAAAGCGGTCCTCGCC
GAAAATGACCCAGAGCGCTGCCGGCACCTGTCCTACGAGTTGCATGATAAAGAAGACAGTCATAAGTGCG
GCGACGATAGTCATGCCCCGCGCCCACCGGAAGGAGCTGACTGGGTTGAAGGCTCTCAAGGGCATCGGTC
GAGATCCCGGTGCCTAATGAGTGAGCTAACTTACATTAATTGCGTTGCGCTCACTGCCCGCTTTCCAGTC
GGGAAACCTGTCGTGCCAGCTGCATTAATGAATCGGCCAACGCGCGGGGAGAGGCGGTTTGCGTATTGGG
CGCCAGGGTGGTTTTTCTTTTCACCAGTGAGACGGGCAACAGCTGATTGCCCTTCACCGCCTGGCCCTGA
GAGAGTTGCAGCAAGCGGTCCACGCTGGTTTGCCCCAGCAGGCGAAAATCCTGTTTGATGGTGGTTAACG
GCGGGATATAACATGAGCTGTCTTCGGTATCGTCGTATCCCACTACCGAGATATCCGCACCAACGCGCAG
CCCGGACTCGGTAATGGCGCGCATTGCGCCCAGCGCCATCTGATCGTTGGCAACCAGCATCGCAGTGGGA
ACGATGCCCTCATTCAGCATTTGCATGGTTTGTTGAAAACCGGACATGGCACTCCAGTCGCCTTCCCGTT
CCGCTATCGGCTGAATTTGATTGCGAGTGAGATATTTATGCCAGCCAGCCAGACGCAGACGCGCCGAGAC
AGAACTTAATGGGCCCGCTAACAGCGCGATTTGCTGGTGACCCAATGCGACCAGATGCTCCACGCCCAGT
CGCGTACCGTCTTCATGGGAGAAAATAATACTGTTGATGGGTGTCTGGTCAGAGACATCAAGAAATAACG
CCGGAACATTAGTGCAGGCAGCTTCCACAGCAATGGCATCCTGGTCATCCAGCGGATAGTTAATGATCAG
CCCACTGACGCGTTGCGCGAGAAGATTGTGCACCGCCGCTTTACAGGCTTCGACGCCGCTTCGTTCTACC
ATCGACACCACCACGCTGGCACCCAGTTGATCGGCGCGAGATTTAATCGCCGCGACAATTTGCGACGGCG
CGTGCAGGGCCAGACTGGAGGTGGCAACGCCAATCAGCAACGACTGTTTGCCCGCCAGTTGTTGTGCCAC
GCGGTTGGGAATGTAATTCAGCTCCGCCATCGCCGCTTCCACTTTTTCCCGCGTTTTCGCAGAAACGTGG
CTGGCCTGGTTCACCACGCGGGAAACGGTCTGATAAGAGACACCGGCATACTCTGCGACATCGTATAACG
TTACTGGTTTCACATTCACCACCCTGAATTGACTCTCTTCCGGGCGCTATCATGCCATACCGCGAAAGGT
TTTGCGCCATTCGATGGTGTCCGGGATCTCGACGCTCTCCCTTATGCGACTCCTGCATTAGGAAGCAGCC
CAGTAGTAGGTTGAGGCCGTTGAGCACCGCCGCCGCAAGGAATGGTGCATGCAAGGAGATGGCGCCCAAC
AGTCCCCCGGCCACGGGGCCTGCCACCATACCCACGCCGAAACAAGCGCTCATGAGCCCGAAGTGGCGAG
CCCGATCTTCCCCATCGGTGATGTCGGCGATATAGGCGCCAGCAACCGCACCTGTGGCGCCGGTGATGCC
GGCCACGATGCGTCCGGCGTAGAGGATCGAGATCTCGATCCCGCGAAATTAATACGACTCACTATAGGGG
AATTGTGAGCGGATAACAATTCCCCACTAGTAATAATTTTGTTTAACTTTAAGAAGGAGATATACCATGG
AAACTGAAGAAGGTAAACTGGTAATCTGGATTAACGGCGATAAAGGCTATAACGGTCTCGCTGAAGTCGG
TAAGAAATTCGAGAAAGATACCGGAATTAAAGTCACCGTTGAGCATCCGGATAAACTGGAAGAGAAATTC
CCACAGGTTGCGGCAACTGGCGATGGCCCTGACATTATCTTCTGGGCACACGACCGCTTTGGTGGCTACG
CTCAATCTGGCCTGTTGGCTGAAATCACCCCGGACAAAGCGTTCCAGGACAAGCTGTATCCGTTTACCTG
GGATGCCGTACGTTACAACGGCAAGCTGATTGCTTACCCGATCGCTGTTGAAGCGTTATCGCTGATTTAT
AACAAAGACCTGCTGCCGAACCCGCCAAAAACCTGGGAAGAGATCCCGGCGCTGGATAAAGAACTGAAAG
CGAAAGGTAAGAGCGCCCTGATGTTCAACCTGCAAGAACCGTACTTCACCTGGCCGCTGATTGCTGCTGA
CGGGGGTTATGCGTTCAAGTATGAAAACGGCAAGTACGACATTAAAGACGTGGGCGTGGATAACGCTGGC
GCGAAAGCGGGTCTGACCTTCCTGGTTGACCTGATTAAAAACAAACACATGAATGCAGACACCGATTACT
CCATCGCAGAAGCTGCCTTTAATAAAGGCGAAACAGCGATGACCATCAACGGCCCGTGGGCATGGTCCAA
CATCGACACCAGCAAAGTGAATTATGGTGTAACGGTACTGCCGACCTTCAAGGGTCAACCATCCAAACCG
TTCGTTGGCGTGCTGAGCGCAGGTATTAACGCCGCCAGTCCGAACAAAGAGCTGGCAAAAGAGTTCCTCG
AAAACTATCTGCTGACTGATGAAGGTCTGGAAGCGGTTAATAAAGACAAACCGCTGGGTGCCGTAGCGCT
GAAGTCTTACGAGGAAGAGTTGGCGAAAGATCCACGTATTGCCGCCACGATGGAAAACGCCCAGAAAGGT
GAAATCATGCCGAACATCCCGCAGATGTCCGCTTTCTGGTATGCCGTGCGTACTGCGGTGATCAACGCCG
CCAGCGGTCGTCAGACTGTCGATGAAGCCCTTAAAGACGCGCAGACTGGTACCGGCAGCGGCCTGGAAGT
TCTGTTCCAGGGGCCCCATATGAAATACAAGCTGGCTGACTACCGTTATGGGCGAGCATTCATGCTGGCT
CTCTACGTCAAGGAGAACAAGGTCCCGGAAGAGCTGCAGGACAAGGAGTTCGCCGCGGTGCTGCAGGACG
AGCCACTGCAGCCCCTGGCTCTGGAGCCGCTGACTGAGGAGGAAGCAAGAAACTTCTCCCTGTCAGTGAA
CAGCGTGGCTGTGCTGAGGCTGATGTGAGCTAGCCCTAGGAGATCCGGCTGCTAACAAAGCCCGAAAGGA
AGCTGAGTTGGCTGCTGCCACCGCTGAGCAATAACTAGCATAACCCCTTGGGGCCTCTAAACGGGTCTTG
AGGGGTTTTTTGCTGAAAGGAGGAACTATATCCGGATATCCCGCAAGAGGCCCGGCAGTACCGGCATAAC
CAAGCCTATGCCTACAGCATCCAGGGTGACGGTGCCGAGGATGACGATGAGCGCATTGTTAGATTTCATA
CACGGTGCCTGACTGCGTTAGCAATTTAACTGTGATAAACTACCGCATTAAAGCTTATCGATGATAAGCT
GTCAAACATGAGAA
Features (pLannotate 1.2.2; 20 found; start..end, strand, type, name):
    104..208     +  promoter       AmpR promoter: bla
    209..1069    +  CDS            AmpR: β-lactamase; bla; confers resistance to ampicillin, carbenicillin, and related antibiotics
   1240..1828    +  rep_origin     ori: high-copy-number ColE1/pMB1/pBR322/pUC origin of replication
   2014..2156    -  misc_feature   bom: basis of mobility region from pBR322
   2258..2449    -  CDS            rop: Rop protein, which maintains plasmids at low copy number; rop
   2466..2846    +  CDS            YPB1_ECOLX: Protein predicted: Swiss-Prot protein existence level 4. From Escherichia coli.
   3088..3712    -  CDS            TcR (fragment): tetracycline efflux protein; tet; confers resistance to tetracycline
   3727..3748    -  protein_bind   CAP binding site: CAP binding activates transcription in the presence of cAMP. E. coli catabolite activator protein
   3761..4843    -  CDS            lacI: lac repressor; lacI; The lac repressor binds to the lac operator to inhibit transcription in E. coli. This inhibition can be relieved by adding lactose or isopropyl-β-D-thiogalactopyranoside (IPTG).
   4844..4921    -  promoter       lacI promoter: lacI
   4929..5208    -  CDS            TcR (fragment): tetracycline efflux protein; tet; confers resistance to tetracycline
   5230..5248    +  promoter       T7 promoter: promoter for bacteriophage T7 RNA polymerase
   5249..5273    +  protein_bind   lac operator: The lac repressor binds to the lac operator to inhibit transcription in E. coli. This inhibition can be relieved by adding lactose or isopropyl-β-D-thiogalactopyranoside (IPTG). lac repressor encoded by lacI
   5288..5310    +  RBS            RBS: efficient ribosome binding site from bacteriophage T7 gene 10 (Olins and Rangwala, 1989)
   5321..6417    +  CDS            MBP (fragment): maltose binding protein from E. coli; malE (mutated); This version of the gene does not encode a signal sequence, so MBP will remain in the cytosol.
   6454..6675    +  CDS            GIGYF1 (fragment): GGYF1_HUMAN - Also known as CDS2, PERQ1. Experimental evidence at protein level: Swiss-Prot protein existence level 1. May act cooperatively with GRB10 to regulate tyrosine kinase receptor signaling. May increase IGF1 receptor phosphorylation under IGF1 stimulation as well as phosphorylation of IRS1 and SHC1 (By similarity). From Homo sapiens (Human).
   6698..6747    +  CDS            SET1 (fragment): solubility-enhancement tag derived from T7 phage gene 10B
   6755..6802    +  terminator     T7 terminator: transcription terminator for bacteriophage T7 RNA polymerase
   6825..6929    -  CDS            TcR (fragment): tetracycline efflux protein; tet; confers resistance to tetracycline
   6977..7005    -  promoter       tet promoter: E. coli promoter for tetracycline efflux protein gene
