[The description below was written by a language model from this plasmid's Addgene catalogue record and pLannotate feature annotations shown in this document.]
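Description:
pnEA-NpM-HsGIGYF1_33-103-E44AE45FQ87A_AE is a 7,014 nt bacterial expression plasmid for producing a mutant fragment of human GIGYF1 in E. coli. The catalogue lists the backbone as unknown, but the annotated features show a pBR322-derived, pET-style architecture. It has a ColE1/pMB1-type origin accompanied by the bom region and the rop gene, which is consistent with the recorded low copy number. An ampicillin-resistance gene (β-lactamase) under its own promoter provides selection. Several non-contiguous fragments of the tetracycline efflux gene and its promoter are also annotated. These appear to be remnants of the parental vector interrupted by the expression cassette rather than a functional marker.

Expression is driven by a T7 promoter immediately followed by a lac operator and the phage T7 gene 10 ribosome binding site. A plasmid-borne lacI gene supplies the repressor, so transcription requires a host providing T7 RNA polymerase and is inducible with IPTG. The open reading frame begins with a maltose binding protein lacking its signal sequence, which acts as a cytosolic N-terminal solubility and affinity tag. This is followed by residues 33–103 of GIGYF1 carrying the substitutions E44A, E45F and Q87A. A short annotated match to a T7 gene 10B-derived solubility tag lies downstream of the insert, just before the T7 terminator. The record does not indicate whether it is translated as part of the fusion.

The associated publication concerns how GIGYF1/2 proteins use auxiliary sequences to bind 4EHP selectively. The construct therefore most likely supplies recombinant mutant protein for binding or structural studies, although the record states only bacterial expression as its purpose. The depositor sequence may be theoretical rather than fully verified.
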