Addgene plasmid #148555: pnEA-NpM-HsGIGYF1_33-103-E44AE45FQ87A_AE
Purpose: Bacterial Expression of HsGIGYF1_33-103-E44AE45FQ87A
Depositing lab: Elisa Izaurralde. Depositing organization: Max Planck Institute for Developmental Biology. Publication: GIGYF1/2 proteins use auxiliary sequences to selectively bind to 4EHP and repress target mRNA expression. Peter D, Weber R, Sandmeir F, Wohlbold L, Helms S, Bawankar P, Valkov E, Igreja C, Izaurralde E. Genes Dev. 2017 Jun 1;31(11):1147-1161. doi: 10.1101/gad.299420.117. Epub 2017 Jul 11. PubMed 28698298.
Backbone
  Vector backbone: Unknown
  Vector type: Bacterial Expression
Growth in bacteria
  Bacterial resistance: Ampicillin, 100 μg/mL
  Growth temperature: 37°C
  Growth strain: DH5alpha
  Copy number: Low Copy
Gene/Insert
  Gene/Insert name: HsGIGYF1_33-103-E44AE45FQ87A
  Species: H. sapiens (human)
  Entrez Gene: GIGYF1 (a.k.a. GYF1, PERQ1)
  Cloning method: Unknown
Terms and licenses: Academic/Nonprofit Terms; Industry Terms: Not Available to Industry
Depositor comments: sequence extracted from NCBI: NM_022574.4 or Uniprot.: O75420 Plasmids from this collection were made available to the research community and donated after the lab closed. Please note that the sequence provided by the depositing laboratory may be theoretical/predicted or based on Sanger sequencing results. There may be discrepancies between sequencing results obtained by Addgene and the depositor sequence. If an Addgene verified sequence is not available, please contact before placing your order to request that our lab fully sequence the plasmid.
How to cite: pnEA-NpM-HsGIGYF1_33-103-E44AE45FQ87A_AE was a gift from Elisa Izaurralde (Addgene plasmid # 148555 ; http://n2t.net/addgene:148555 ; RRID:Addgene_148555)
